Addgene plasmid #42289: pRK5-mWnt10b
Depositing lab: Chris Garcia & Jeremy Nathans. Depositing organization: Johns Hopkins University and School of Medicine. Publication: Frizzled 2 and frizzled 7 function redundantly in convergent extension and closure of the ventricular septum and palate: evidence for a network of interacting genes. Yu H, Ye X, Guo N, Nathans J. Development. 2012 Dec 1;139(23):4383-94. doi: 10.1242/dev.083352. Epub 2012 Oct 24. PubMed 23095888.
Backbone
  Vector backbone: pRK5
  Vector type: Mammalian Expression
Growth in bacteria
  Bacterial resistance: Ampicillin, 100 μg/mL
  Growth temperature: 37°C
  Growth strain: DH5alpha
  Copy number: Unknown
Gene/Insert
  Gene/Insert name: Wnt10b
  Species: M. musculus (mouse)
  Entrez Gene: Wnt10b (a.k.a. Wnt1, Wnt12)
  Cloning method: Unknown
  Sequencing primers: 5′ SP6; 3′ SV40pA-R
Terms and licenses: Academic/Nonprofit Terms; Industry Terms: Not Available to Industry
How to cite: pRK5-mWnt10b was a gift from Chris Garcia & Jeremy Nathans (Addgene plasmid # 42289 ; http://n2t.net/addgene:42289 ; RRID:Addgene_42289)
