[The description below was written by a language model from this plasmid's Addgene catalogue record.]
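Description:
pRK5-mWnt10b is a mammalian expression plasmid built on the pRK5 backbone and carrying the mouse (M. musculus) Wnt10b coding sequence as its insert. It is propagated in E. coli under ampicillin selection. The record gives no mammalian selection marker and lists the copy number as unknown, and it does not specify the bacterial origin of replication.

The catalogue entry does not explicitly state the promoter driving Wnt10b. pRK5 vectors are generally known as CMV promoter-driven vectors for transient expression in cultured mammalian cells, but no feature table is available here to confirm that. The listed sequencing primers, SP6 on the 5′ side and a reverse primer in the SV40 polyadenylation signal on the 3′ side, imply that the insert lies between an SP6 promoter site and an SV40 poly(A) signal, which would terminate and stabilise the transcript. No epitope tags, fusion partners, reporters or mutations are recorded, so the insert appears to be presented as untagged Wnt10b, though the record does not say so directly. The cloning method is also unrecorded.

Wnt10b encodes a secreted Wnt-family ligand that signals through Frizzled receptors. The plasmid is associated with a study of the redundant roles of Frizzled 2 and Frizzled 7 in convergent extension and in closure of the ventricular septum and palate. This fits its use as a source of Wnt10b in transfected mammalian cells, for example to test ligand–receptor interactions or activation of Wnt signalling, although the record itself does not describe the specific assays.
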