>Addgene plasmid #42289 | pRK5-mWnt10b | addgene partial sequence | sequence record 61357 | SV40pA-R  5'-GAAATTTGTGATGCTATTGC-3'
GTTGGGCCATGGCGGCCAAGCTCCACCGCGGTGGCGGCCGCTCACCTTCATTTACACACATTGACCCACT
CTGTGACTTTACACTCATCACACAGCACATAACAGCACCAGTGGAAACGACAGTGGCAGCGCTCCACTCG
CGTCTGCCGGAGCACGTTGTGCCCACGGCCACAGCACAGGCTGCCACAGCCATCCAAGAGGCGGCTGGTC
TTGTTGCAAGCCCGGCCTCTCGTGCCTGGGGAGCCCAGAGTAGGGTCTCGCTCGCAGAAGTCAGGAGACT
TCTCAAAGTAAACCAGCTCTCCAGAGAGGCGCCGCGGACGTAGGCGGGGCTGGAACGCTCCAGAGTTGCG
GTTGTGGGTATCGATAAAGATGGCTCTGCTCAGCCGCTCCCTCAGTGCTGCCCCGATGGCCCGGAACTCT
GGCGCTGCCCTCCAACAGGTCTTGAATTGGCAGCTGCCTGACGTTCCATGGCATTTGCACTTCCGCTTCA
GGTTTTCCGTTACCACCTGGCGTCCCACCCTGTTGTTGTGGATCCGCATTCTCGCCTGGATGTCCCGGGG
AGCCTCCCTGGAATCCAAGAAATCCCGAGAGAACTTCTCTCCGAAGTCCATGTCGTGGTTACAGCCGCCC
CATTCCCACGTGTCCTGGGGGCCGGGGCTGGGGACTGAGCCAGGAACAGGGCTGGGCTGGGAGATGGGGA
AAGTCTTGCCCCGAGACAGTGCCTGAAGCTGCAGCAGCTTGGCTCTAAGCCGGTCTTGCTCACCACTACC
CTTCCATCCGCAGCCGCAGCTCACCAGCTTGCCCAGGCTGCAGGCTGTGGCAACAGCATGCATG
